>Addgene plasmid #71830 | pdCas9-DNMT3A-PuroR_hNT | depositor full sequence | sequence record 131025 | pdCas9-DNMT3A-PuroR_hNT
GAGGGCCTATTTCCCATGATTCCTTCATATTTGCATATACGATACAAGGCTGTTAGAGAGATAATTGGAA
TTAATTTGACTGTAAACACAAAGATATTAGTACAAAATACGTGACGTAGAAAGTAATAATTTCTTGGGTA
GTTTGCAGTTTTAAAATTATGTTTTAAAATGGACTATCATATGCTTACCGTAACTTGAAAGTATTTCGAT
TTCTTGGCTTTATATATCTTGTGGAAAGGACGAAACACCGTAGGCGCGCCGCTCTCTACGTTTTAGAGCT
AGAAATAGCAAGTTAAAATAAGGCTAGTCCGTTATCAACTTGAAAAAGTGGCACCGAGTCGGTGCTTTTT
TGTTTTAGAGCTAGAAATAGCAAGTTAAAATAAGGCTAGTCCGTTTTTAGCGCGTGCGCCAATTCTGCAG
ACAAATGGCTCTAGAGGTACCCGTTACATAACTTACGGTAAATGGCCCGCCTGGCTGACCGCCCAACGAC
CCCCGCCCATTGACGTCAATAGTAACGCCAATAGGGACTTTCCATTGACGTCAATGGGTGGAGTATTTAC
GGTAAACTGCCCACTTGGCAGTACATCAAGTGTATCATATGCCAAGTACGCCCCCTATTGACGTCAATGA
CGGTAAATGGCCCGCCTGGCATTGTGCCCAGTACATGACCTTATGGGACTTTCCTACTTGGCAGTACATC
TACGTATTAGTCATCGCTATTACCATGGTCGAGGTGAGCCCCACGTTCTGCTTCACTCTCCCCATCTCCC
CCCCCTCCCCACCCCCAATTTTGTATTTATTTATTTTTTAATTATTTTGTGCAGCGATGGGGGCGGGGGG
GGGGGGGGGGCGCGCGCCAGGCGGGGCGGGGCGGGGCGAGGGGCGGGGCGGGGCGAGGCGGAGAGGTGCG
GCGGCAGCCAATCAGAGCGGCGCGCTCCGAAAGTTTCCTTTTATGGCGAGGCGGCGGCGGCGGCGGCCCT
ATAAAAAGCGAAGCGCGCGGCGGGCGGGAGTCGCTGCGACGCTGCCTTCGCCCCGTGCCCCGCTCCGCCG
CCGCCTCGCGCCGCCCGCCCCGGCTCTGACTGACCGCGTTACTCCCACAGGTGAGCGGGCGGGACGGCCC
TTCTCCTCCGGGCTGTAATTAGCTGAGCAAGAGGTAAGGGTTTAAGGGATGGTTGGTTGGTGGGGTATTA
ATGTTTAATTACCTGGAGCACCTGCCTGAAATCACTTTTTTTCAGGTTGGACCGGTGCCACCATGGACTA
TAAGGACCACGACGGAGACTACAAGGATCATGATATTGATTACAAAGACGATGACGATAAGATGGCCCCA
AAGAAGAAGCGGAAGGTCGGTATCCACGGAGTCCCAGCAGCCGACAAGAAGTACAGCATCGGCCTGGCCA
TCGGCACCAACTCTGTGGGCTGGGCCGTGATCACCGACGAGTACAAGGTGCCCAGCAAGAAATTCAAGGT
GCTGGGCAACACCGACCGGCACAGCATCAAGAAGAACCTGATCGGAGCCCTGCTGTTCGACAGCGGCGAA
ACAGCCGAGGCCACCCGGCTGAAGAGAACCGCCAGAAGAAGATACACCAGACGGAAGAACCGGATCTGCT
ATCTGCAAGAGATCTTCAGCAACGAGATGGCCAAGGTGGACGACAGCTTCTTCCACAGACTGGAAGAGTC
CTTCCTGGTGGAAGAGGATAAGAAGCACGAGCGGCACCCCATCTTCGGCAACATCGTGGACGAGGTGGCC
TACCACGAGAAGTACCCCACCATCTACCACCTGAGAAAGAAACTGGTGGACAGCACCGACAAGGCCGACC
TGCGGCTGATCTATCTGGCCCTGGCCCACATGATCAAGTTCCGGGGCCACTTCCTGATCGAGGGCGACCT
GAACCCCGACAACAGCGACGTGGACAAGCTGTTCATCCAGCTGGTGCAGACCTACAACCAGCTGTTCGAG
GAAAACCCCATCAACGCCAGCGGCGTGGACGCCAAGGCCATCCTGTCTGCCAGACTGAGCAAGAGCAGAC
GGCTGGAAAATCTGATCGCCCAGCTGCCCGGCGAGAAGAAGAATGGCCTGTTCGGCAACCTGATTGCCCT
GAGCCTGGGCCTGACCCCCAACTTCAAGAGCAACTTCGACCTGGCCGAGGATGCCAAACTGCAGCTGAGC
AAGGACACCTACGACGACGACCTGGACAACCTGCTGGCCCAGATCGGCGACCAGTACGCCGACCTGTTTC
TGGCCGCCAAGAACCTGTCCGACGCCATCCTGCTGAGCGACATCCTGAGAGTGAACACCGAGATCACCAA
GGCCCCCCTGAGCGCCTCTATGATCAAGAGATACGACGAGCACCACCAGGACCTGACCCTGCTGAAAGCT
CTCGTGCGGCAGCAGCTGCCTGAGAAGTACAAAGAGATTTTCTTCGACCAGAGCAAGAACGGCTACGCCG
GCTACATTGACGGCGGAGCCAGCCAGGAAGAGTTCTACAAGTTCATCAAGCCCATCCTGGAAAAGATGGA
CGGCACCGAGGAACTGCTCGTGAAGCTGAACAGAGAGGACCTGCTGCGGAAGCAGCGGACCTTCGACAAC
GGCAGCATCCCCCACCAGATCCACCTGGGAGAGCTGCACGCCATTCTGCGGCGGCAGGAAGATTTTTACC
CATTCCTGAAGGACAACCGGGAAAAGATCGAGAAGATCCTGACCTTCCGCATCCCCTACTACGTGGGCCC
TCTGGCCAGGGGAAACAGCAGATTCGCCTGGATGACCAGAAAGAGCGAGGAAACCATCACCCCCTGGAAC
TTCGAGGAAGTGGTGGACAAGGGCGCTTCCGCCCAGAGCTTCATCGAGCGGATGACCAACTTCGATAAGA
ACCTGCCCAACGAGAAGGTGCTGCCCAAGCACAGCCTGCTGTACGAGTACTTCACCGTGTATAACGAGCT
GACCAAAGTGAAATACGTGACCGAGGGAATGAGAAAGCCCGCCTTCCTGAGCGGCGAGCAGAAAAAGGCC
ATCGTGGACCTGCTGTTCAAGACCAACCGGAAAGTGACCGTGAAGCAGCTGAAAGAGGACTACTTCAAGA
AAATCGAGTGCTTCGACTCCGTGGAAATCTCCGGCGTGGAAGATCGGTTCAACGCCTCCCTGGGCACATA
CCACGATCTGCTGAAAATTATCAAGGACAAGGACTTCCTGGACAATGAGGAAAACGAGGACATTCTGGAA
GATATCGTGCTGACCCTGACACTGTTTGAGGACAGAGAGATGATCGAGGAACGGCTGAAAACCTATGCCC
ACCTGTTCGACGACAAAGTGATGAAGCAGCTGAAGCGGCGGAGATACACCGGCTGGGGCAGGCTGAGCCG
GAAGCTGATCAACGGCATCCGGGACAAGCAGTCCGGCAAGACAATCCTGGATTTCCTGAAGTCCGACGGC
TTCGCCAACAGAAACTTCATGCAGCTGATCCACGACGACAGCCTGACCTTTAAAGAGGACATCCAGAAAG
CCCAGGTGTCCGGCCAGGGCGATAGCCTGCACGAGCACATTGCCAATCTGGCCGGCAGCCCCGCCATTAA
GAAGGGCATCCTGCAGACAGTGAAGGTGGTGGACGAGCTCGTGAAAGTGATGGGCCGGCACAAGCCCGAG
AACATCGTGATCGAAATGGCCAGAGAGAACCAGACCACCCAGAAGGGACAGAAGAACAGCCGCGAGAGAA
TGAAGCGGATCGAAGAGGGCATCAAAGAGCTGGGCAGCCAGATCCTGAAAGAACACCCCGTGGAAAACAC
CCAGCTGCAGAACGAGAAGCTGTACCTGTACTACCTGCAGAATGGGCGGGATATGTACGTGGACCAGGAA
CTGGACATCAACCGGCTGTCCGACTACGATGTGGACGCTATCGTGCCTCAGAGCTTTCTGAAGGACGACT
CCATCGACAACAAGGTGCTGACCAGAAGCGACAAGAACCGGGGCAAGAGCGACAACGTGCCCTCCGAAGA
GGTCGTGAAGAAGATGAAGAACTACTGGCGGCAGCTGCTGAACGCCAAGCTGATTACCCAGAGAAAGTTC
GACAATCTGACCAAGGCCGAGAGAGGCGGCCTGAGCGAACTGGATAAGGCCGGCTTCATCAAGAGACAGC
TGGTGGAAACCCGGCAGATCACAAAGCACGTGGCACAGATCCTGGACTCCCGGATGAACACTAAGTACGA
CGAGAATGACAAGCTGATCCGGGAAGTGAAAGTGATCACCCTGAAGTCCAAGCTGGTGTCCGATTTCCGG
AAGGATTTCCAGTTTTACAAAGTGCGCGAGATCAACAACTACCACCACGCCCACGACGCCTACCTGAACG
CCGTCGTGGGAACCGCCCTGATCAAAAAGTACCCTAAGCTGGAAAGCGAGTTCGTGTACGGCGACTACAA
GGTGTACGACGTGCGGAAGATGATCGCCAAGAGCGAGCAGGAAATCGGCAAGGCTACCGCCAAGTACTTC
TTCTACAGCAACATCATGAACTTTTTCAAGACCGAGATTACCCTGGCCAACGGCGAGATCCGGAAGCGGC
CTCTGATCGAGACAAACGGCGAAACCGGGGAGATCGTGTGGGATAAGGGCCGGGATTTTGCCACCGTGCG
GAAAGTGCTGAGCATGCCCCAAGTGAATATCGTGAAAAAGACCGAGGTGCAGACAGGCGGCTTCAGCAAA
GAGTCTATCCTGCCCAAGAGGAACAGCGATAAGCTGATCGCCAGAAAGAAGGACTGGGACCCTAAGAAGT
ACGGCGGCTTCGACAGCCCCACCGTGGCCTATTCTGTGCTGGTGGTGGCCAAAGTGGAAAAGGGCAAGTC
CAAGAAACTGAAGAGTGTGAAAGAGCTGCTGGGGATCACCATCATGGAAAGAAGCAGCTTCGAGAAGAAT
CCCATCGACTTTCTGGAAGCCAAGGGCTACAAAGAAGTGAAAAAGGACCTGATCATCAAGCTGCCTAAGT
ACTCCCTGTTCGAGCTGGAAAACGGCCGGAAGAGAATGCTGGCCTCTGCCGGCGAACTGCAGAAGGGAAA
CGAACTGGCCCTGCCCTCCAAATATGTGAACTTCCTGTACCTGGCCAGCCACTATGAGAAGCTGAAGGGC
TCCCCCGAGGATAATGAGCAGAAACAGCTGTTTGTGGAACAGCACAAGCACTACCTGGACGAGATCATCG
AGCAGATCAGCGAGTTCTCCAAGAGAGTGATCCTGGCCGACGCTAATCTGGACAAAGTGCTGTCCGCCTA
CAACAAGCACCGGGATAAGCCCATCAGAGAGCAGGCCGAGAATATCATCCACCTGTTTACCCTGACCAAT
CTGGGAGCCCCTGCCGCCTTCAAGTACTTTGACACCACCATCGACCGGAAGAGGTACACCAGCACCAAAG
AGGTGCTGGACGCCACCCTGATCCACCAGAGCATCACCGGCCTGTACGAGACACGGATCGACCTGTCTCA
GCTGGGAGGCGACAAAAGGCCGGCGGCCACGAAAAAGGCCGGACAGGCCAAAAAGAAAAAGCTCGAGGGC
GGAGGCGGGAGCGGATCCCCCTCCCGGCTCCAGATGTTCTTCGCTAATAACCACGACCAGGAATTTGACC
CTCCAAAGGTTTACCCACCTGTCCCAGCTGAGAAGAGGAAGCCCATCCGGGTGCTGTCTCTCTTTGATGG
AATCGCTACAGGGCTCCTGGTGCTGAAGGACTTGGGCATTCAGGTGGACCGCTACATTGCCTCGGAGGTG
TGTGAGGACTCCATCACGGTGGGCATGGTGCGGCACCAGGGGAAGATCATGTACGTCGGGGACGTCCGCA
GCGTCACACAGAAGCATATCCAGGAGTGGGGCCCATTCGATCTGGTGATTGGGGGCAGTCCCTGCAATGA
CCTCTCCATCGTCAACCCTGCTCGCAAGGGCCTCTACGAGGGCACTGGCCGGCTCTTCTTTGAGTTCTAC
CGCCTCCTGCATGATGCGCGGCCCAAGGAGGGAGATGATCGCCCCTTCTTCTGGCTCTTTGAGAATGTGG
TGGCCATGGGCGTTAGTGACAAGAGGGACATCTCGCGATTTCTCGAGTCCAACCCTGTGATGATTGATGC
CAAAGAAGTGTCAGCTGCACACAGGGCCCGCTACTTCTGGGGTAACCTTCCCGGTATGAACAGGCCGTTG
GCATCCACTGTGAATGATAAGCTGGAGCTGCAGGAGTGTCTGGAGCATGGCAGGATAGCCAAGTTCAGCA
AAGTGAGGACCATTACTACGAGGTCAAACTCCATAAAGCAGGGCAAAGACCAGCATTTTCCTGTGTTCAT
GAATGAGAAAGAGGACATCTTATGGTGCACTGAAATGGAAAGGGTATTTGGTTTCCCAGTCCACTATACT
GACGTCTCCAACATGAGCCGCTTGGCGAGGCAGAGACTGCTGGGCCGGTCATGGAGCGTGCCAGTCATCC
GCCACCTCTTCGCTCCGCTGAAGGAGTATTTTGCGTGTGTGTCCGGCCGGCCCGAATTCGGCAGTGGAGA
GGGCAGAGGAAGTCTGCTAACATGCGGTGACGTCGAGGAGAATCCTGGCCCAATGACCGAGTACAAGCCC
ACGGTGCGCCTCGCCACCCGCGACGACGTCCCCAGGGCCGTACGCACCCTCGCCGCCGCGTTCGCCGACT
ACCCCGCCACGCGCCACACCGTCGATCCGGACCGCCACATCGAGCGGGTCACCGAGCTGCAAGAACTCTT
CCTCACGCGCGTCGGGCTCGACATCGGCAAGGTGTGGGTCGCGGACGACGGCGCCGCGGTGGCGGTCTGG
ACCACGCCGGAGAGCGTCGAAGCGGGGGCGGTGTTCGCCGAGATCGGCCCGCGCATGGCCGAGTTGAGCG
GTTCCCGGCTGGCCGCGCAGCAACAGATGGAAGGCCTCCTGGCGCCGCACCGGCCCAAGGAGCCCGCGTG
GTTCCTGGCCACCGTCGGCGTCTCGCCCGACCACCAGGGCAAGGGTCTGGGCAGCGCCGTCGTGCTCCCC
GGAGTGGAGGCGGCCGAGCGCGCCGGGGTGCCCGCCTTCCTGGAGACCTCCGCGCCCCACAACCTCCCCT
TCTACGAGCGGCTCGGCTTCACCGTCACCGCCGACGTCGAGGTGCCCGAAGGACCGCGCACCTGGTGCAT
GACCCGCAAGCCCGGTGCCTGAGAATTCAATTCTAACTAGAGCTCGCTGATCAGCCTCGACTGTGCCTTC
TAGTTGCCAGCCATCTGTTGTTTGCCCCTCCCCCGTGCCTTCCTTGACCCTGGAAGGTGCCACTCCCACT
GTCCTTTCCTAATAAAATGAGGAAATTGCATCGCATTGTCTGAGTAGGTGTCATTCTATTCTGGGGGGTG
GGGTGGGGCAGGACAGCAAGGGGGAGGATTGGGAAGAGAATAGCAGGCATGCTGGGGAGCGGCCGCAGGA
ACCCCTAGTGATGGAGTTGGCCACTCCCTCTCTGCGCGCTCGCTCGCTCACTGAGGCCGGGCGACCAAAG
GTCGCCCGACGCCCGGGCTTTGCCCGGGCGGCCTCAGTGAGCGAGCGAGCGCGCAGCTGCCTGCAGGGGC
GCCTGATGCGGTATTTTCTCCTTACGCATCTGTGCGGTATTTCACACCGCATA
[142 nt withheld, positions 7614-7755]
C
[141 nt withheld, positions 7757-7897]
CCTTTGACGTTGGAGTCCACGTTCTTT
[37 nt withheld, positions 7925-7961]
ACCCTATCTCGGGCTATTCTTTTGATTTATAAGGGATTTTGCCGATTTCGGCCTATTGGTTAAAAAATGA
GCTGATTTAACAAAAATTTAACGCGAATTTTAACAAAATATTAACGTTTACAATTTTATGGTGCACTCTC
AGTACAATCTGCTCTGATGCCGCATAGTTAAGCCAGCCCCGACACCCGCCAACACCCGCTGACGCGCCCT
GACGGGCTTGTCTGCTCCCGGCATCCGCTTACAGACAAGCTGTGACCGTCTCCGGGAGCTGCATGTGTCA
GAGGTTTTCACCGTCATCACCGAAACGCGCGAGACGAAAGGGCCTCGTGATACGCCTATTTTTATAGGTT
AATGTCATGATAATAATGGTTTCTTAGACGTCAGGTGGCACTTTTCGGGGAAATGTGCGCGGAACCCCTA
TTTGTTTATTTTTCTAAATACATTCAAATATGTATCCGCTCATGAGACAATAACCCTGATAAATGCTTCA
ATAATATTGAAAAAGGAAGAGTATGAGTATTCAACATTTCCGTGTCGCCCTTATTCCCTTTTTTGCGGCA
TTTTGCCTTCCTGTTTTTGCTCACCCAGAAACGCTGGTGAAAGTAAAAGATGCTGAAGATCAGTTGGGTG
CACGAGTGGGTTACATCGAACTGGATCTCAACAGCGGTAAGATCCTTGAGAGTTTTCGCCCCGAAGAACG
TTTTCCAATGATGAGCACTTTTAAAGTTCTGCTATGTGGCGCGGTATTATCCCGTATTGACGCCGGGCAA
GAGCAACTCGGTCGCCGCATACACTATTCTCAGAATGACTTGGTTGAGTACTCACCAGTCACAGAAAAGC
ATCTTACGGATGGCATGACAGTAAGAGAATTATGCAGTGCTGCCATAACCATGAGTGATAACACTGCGGC
CAACTTACTTCTGACAACGATCGGAGGACCGAAGGAGCTAACCGCTTTTTTGCACAACATGGGGGATCAT
GTAACTCGCCTTGATCGTTGGGAACCGGAGCTGAATGAAGCCATACCAAACGACGAGCGTGACACCACGA
TGCCTGTAGCAATGGCAACAACGTTGCGCAAACTATTAACTGGCGAACTACTTACTCTAGCTTCCCGGCA
ACAATTAATAGACTGGATGGAGGCGGATAAAGTTGCAGGACCACTTCTGCGCTCGGCCCTTCCGGCTGGC
TGGTTTATTGCTGATAAATCTGGAGCCGGTGAGCGTGGAAGCCGCGGTATCATTGCAGCACTGGGGCCAG
ATGGTAAGCCCTCCCGTATCGTAGTTATCTACACGACGGGGAGTCAGGCAACTATGGATGAACGAAATAG
ACAGATCGCTGAGATAGGTGCCTCACTGATTAAGCATTGGTAACTGTCAGACCAAGTTTACTCATATATA
CTTTAGATTGATTTAAAACTTCATTTTTAATTTAAAAGGATCTAGGTGAAGATCCTTTTTGATAATCTCA
TGACCAAAATCCCTTAACGTGAGTTTTCGTTCCACTGAGCGTCAGACCCCGTAGAAAAGATCAAAGGATC
TTCTTGAGATCCTTTTTTTCTGCGCGTAATCTGCTGCTTGCAAACAAAAAAACCACCGCTACCAGCGGTG
GTTTGTTTGCCGGATCAAGAGCTACCAACTCTTTTTCCGAAGGTAACTGGCTTCAGCAGAGCGCAGATAC
CAAATACTGTCCTTCTAGTGTAGCCGTAGTTAGGCCACCACTTCAAGAACTCTGTAGCACCGCCTACATA
CCTCGCTCTGCTAATCCTGTTACCAGTGGCTGCTGCCAGTGGCGATAAGTCGTGTCTTACCGGGTTGGAC
TCAAGACGATAGTTACCGGATAAGGCGCAGCGGTCGGGCTGAACGGGGGGTTCGTGCACACAGCCCAGCT
TGGAGCGAACGACCTACACCGAACTGAGATACCTACAGCGTGAGCTATGAGAAAGCGCCACGCTTCCCGA
AGGGAGAAAGGCGGACAGGTATCCGGTAAGCGGCAGGGTCGGAACAGGAGAGCGCACGAGGGAGCTTCCA
GGGGGAAACGCCTGGTATCTTTATAGTCCTGTCGGGTTTCGCCACCTCTGACTTGAGCGTCGATTTTTGT
GATGCTCGTCAGGGGGGCGGAGCCTATGGAAAAACGCCAGCAACGCGGCCTTTTTACGGTTCCTGGCCTT
TTGCTGGCCTTTTGCTCACATGT
Features (pLannotate 1.2.2; 19 found; start..end, strand, type, name):
      1..241     +  promoter       U6 promoter: RNA polymerase III promoter for human U6 snRNA
    270..345     +  misc_RNA       gRNA scaffold: guide RNA scaffold for the Streptococcus pyogenes CRISPR/Cas9 system
    352..395     +  misc_RNA       gRNA scaffold (fragment): guide RNA scaffold for the Streptococcus pyogenes CRISPR/Cas9 system
    442..727     +  enhancer       CMV enhancer: human cytomegalovirus immediate early enhancer; contains an 18-bp deletion relative to the standard CMV enhancer
    729..1006    +  promoter       chicken β-actin promoter: No description available
   1007..1235    +  intron         hybrid intron: hybrid between chicken β-actin (CBA) and minute virus of mice (MMV) introns (Gray et al., 2011)
   1373..5473    +  CDS            Cas9: Cas9 (Csn1) endonuclease from the Streptococcus pyogenes Type II CRISPR/Cas system generates RNA-guided double strand breaks in DNA
   5474..5521    +  CDS            nucleoplasmin NLS: bipartite nuclear localization signal from nucleoplasmin
   5549..6481    +  CDS            DNMT3A catalytic domain: catalytic domain of DNA methyltransferase 3A
   6563..7162    +  CDS            PuroR (fragment): puromycin N-acetyltransferase; pac from Streptomyces; confers resistance to puromycin
   7201..7312    +  polyA_signal   bGH poly(A) signal: bovine growth hormone polyadenylation signal
   7417..7557    +  repeat_region  AAV2 ITR: inverted terminal repeat of adeno-associated virus serotype 2 inverted
   7562..7613    -  misc_feature   bom (fragment): basis of mobility region from pBR322
   7632..8012    +  rep_origin     M13 ori (sequence partly withheld): M13 bacteriophage origin of replication; arrow indicates direction of (+) strand synthesis
   8088..8137    -  misc_feature   bom (fragment): basis of mobility region from pBR322
   8239..8274    -  CDS            rop (fragment): Rop protein, which maintains plasmids at low copy number; rop
   8369..8473    +  promoter       AmpR promoter: bla
   8474..9334    +  CDS            AmpR: β-lactamase; bla; confers resistance to ampicillin, carbenicillin, and related antibiotics
   9505..10093   +  rep_origin     ori: high-copy-number ColE1/pMB1/pBR322/pUC origin of replication
