[The description below was written by a language model from this plasmid's Addgene catalogue record and pLannotate feature annotations shown in this document.]
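Description:
pdCas9-DNMT3A-PuroR_hNT is an all-in-one mammalian CRISPR expression plasmid of about 10.2 kb, built on the pSpCas9n(BB)-2A-Puro (PX462) backbone. It serves as the non-targeting control in a system for targeted DNA methylation in human cells. In bacteria it is maintained through a high-copy ColE1/pUC-type origin and selected with ampicillin via the β-lactamase gene. The feature table also shows an M13/f1-type phage origin and a single AAV2 ITR, apparently backbone elements unrelated to the plasmid's stated purpose.

The plasmid carries two expression units. A human U6 RNA polymerase III promoter drives an sgRNA made of a human non-targeting spacer, cloned between BbsI sites that were destroyed in the process, joined to the S. pyogenes guide RNA scaffold. Downstream, a CMV enhancer, chicken β-actin promoter and hybrid intron drive the effector protein, and the transcript ends at a bGH polyadenylation signal.

The effector is S. pyogenes Cas9 with an N-terminal 3xFLAG tag and SV40 NLS. It carries D10A and H840A, the latter added to the parental D10A nickase, so it is catalytically dead. Cas9 is followed by a nucleoplasmin NLS and the catalytic domain of human DNMT3A (residues P602–V912), from which an internal BbsI site was removed silently. A T2A peptide then links puromycin N-acetyltransferase, so the fusion and the selection marker are produced as separate proteins from one transcript and transfected cells can be enriched with puromycin.

With a targeting guide, dCas9 would bring the methyltransferase domain to a chosen locus to deposit CpG methylation. Here the non-targeting guide provides a baseline for methylation and expression changes that do not depend on locus-specific recruitment.
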