Addgene plasmid #71830: pdCas9-DNMT3A-PuroR_hNT
Purpose: Expression of dCas9-DNMT3A fusion with T2A-PuroR and non-targeting control sgRNA for use in human cells
Depositing lab: Vlatka Zoldos. Depositing organization: University of Zagreb, Faculty of Science. Publication: Repurposing the CRISPR-Cas9 system for targeted DNA methylation. Vojta A, Dobrinic P, Tadic V, Bockor L, Korac P, Julg B, Klasic M, Zoldos V. Nucleic Acids Res. 2016 Mar 11. pii: gkw159. 10.1093/nar/gkw159 PubMed 26969735.
Backbone
  Vector backbone: pdCas9-DNMT3A-PuroR
  Backbone size w/o insert (bp): 10134
  Total vector size (bp): 10154
  Vector type: Mammalian Expression, CRISPR
Growth in bacteria
  Bacterial resistance: Ampicillin, 100 μg/mL
  Growth temperature: 37°C
  Growth strain: DH5alpha
  Copy number: Unknown
Gene/Insert
  Gene/Insert name: Non-targeting sgRNA human (alt names: dCas9-DNMT3A-PuroR_hNT; SpdCas9-DNMT3A-T2A-PuroR_hNT; dCas9-DNMT3A_hNT)
  gRNA/shRNA sequence: Non-targeting
  Species: H. sapiens (human), Synthetic; S. pyogenes
  Insert size (bp): 5906
  Mutation: D10A and H840A in S.pyogenes Cas9
  GenBank ID: AKA60242.1 NP_072046.2
  Entrez Gene: DNMT3A (a.k.a. DNMT3A2, HESJAS, M.HsaIIIA, TBRS)
  Promoter: U6
  Tag / fusion protein: 3xFLAG (N terminal on insert); SV40 NLS (N terminal on insert); T2A-PuroR (C terminal on insert)
  Cloning method: Restriction Enzyme; 5′ cloning site BbsI (destroyed during cloning); 3′ cloning site BbsI (destroyed during cloning)
  Sequencing primers: 5′ GAGGGCCTATTTCCCATGATTCC
Resource information
  A portion of this plasmid was derived from a plasmid made by: The plasmid is derived from Addgene plasmids #35521 and #48141.
Terms and licenses: Academic/Nonprofit Terms; Industry Terms: Not Available to Industry
Depositor comments: The catalytic domain of human DNMT3A (amino acids P602-V912) was derived from the plasmid pcDNA3/Myc-DNMT3A (Addgene, plasmid #35521) (Chen et al., 2005, J Cell Biochem 95: 902-917). Undesired BbsI restriction site was removed by site-directed mutagenesis, without affecting the amino acid sequence. Plasmid pSpCas9n(BB)-2A-Puro (PX462) (Addgene, plasmid #48141) (Ran et al., 2013, Nat Protoc 8: 2281-2308) was used as a backbone. Additional H840A mutation was introduced into Cas9n D10A nickase. Human non-targeting sgRNA is cloned between BbsI restriction sites.
How to cite: pdCas9-DNMT3A-PuroR_hNT was a gift from Vlatka Zoldos (Addgene plasmid # 71830 ; http://n2t.net/addgene:71830 ; RRID:Addgene_71830)
