>Addgene plasmid #71830 | pdCas9-DNMT3A-PuroR_hNT | addgene partial sequence | sequence record 134116 | hU6-F 5'-GAGGGCCTATTTCCCATGATT-3'
TTAGAGAGATAATTGGAATTAATTTGACTGTAAACACAAAGATATTAGTACAAAATACGTGACGTAGAAA
GTAATAATTTCTTGGGTAGTTTGCAGTTTTAAAATTATGTTTTAAAATGGACTATCATATGCTTACCGTA
ACTTGAAAGTATTTCGATTTCTTGGCTTTATATATCTTGTGGAAAGGACGAAACACCGTAGGCGCGCCGC
TCTCTACGTTTTAGAGCTAGAAATAGCAAGTTAAAATAAGGCTAGTCCGTTATCAACTTGAAAAAGTGGC
ACCGAGTCGGTGCTTTTTTGTTTTAGAGCTAGAAATAGCAAGTTAAAATAAGGCTAGTCCGTTTTTAGCG
CGTGCGCCAATTCTGCAGACAAATGGCTCTAGAGGTACCCGTTACATAACTTACGGTAAATGGCCCGCCT
GGCTGACCGCCCAACGACCCCCGCCCATTGACGTCAATAGTAACGCCAATAGGGACTTTCCATTGACGTC
AATGGGTGGAGTATTTACGGTAAACTGCCCACTTGGCAGTACATCAAGTGTATCATATGCCAAGTACGCC
CCCTATTGACGTCAATGACGGTAAATGGCCCGCCTGGCATTGTGCCCAGTACATGACCTTATGGGACTTT
CCTACTTGGCAGTACATCTACGTATTAGTCATCGCTATTACCATGGTCGAGGTGAGCCCCACGTTCTGCT
TCACTCTCCCCATCTCCCCCCCCTCCCCACCC
