>Addgene plasmid #71830 | pdCas9-DNMT3A-PuroR_hNT | addgene partial sequence | sequence record 134119 | puro-variant-R 5'-gtgggcttgtactcggtcat-3'
TTAGCAGACTTCCTCTGCCCTCTCCACTGCCGAATTCGGGCCGGCCGGACACACACGCAAAATACTCCTT
CAGCGGAGCGAAGAGGTGGCGGATGACTGGCACGCTCCATGACCGGCCCAGCAGTCTCTGCCTCGCCAAG
CGGCTCATGTTGGAGACGTCAGTATAGTGGACTGGGAAACCAAATACCCTTTCCATTTCAGTGCACCATA
AGATGTCCTCTTTCTCATTCATGAACACAGGAAAATGCTGGTCTTTGCCCTGCTTTATGGAGTTTGACCT
CGTAGTAATGGTCCTCACTTTGCTGAACTTGGCTATCCTGCCATGCTCCAGACACTCCTGCAGCTCCAGC
TTATCATTCACAGTGGATGCCAACGGCCTGTTCATACCGGGAAGGTTACCCCAGAAGTAGCGGGCCCTGT
GTGCAGCTGACACTTCTTTGGCATCAATCATCACAGGGTTGGACTCGAGAAATCGCGAGATGTCCCTCTT
GTCACTAACGCCCATGGCCACCACATTCTCAAAGAGCCAGAAGAAGGGGCGATCATCTCCCTCCTTGGGC
CGCGCATCATGCAGGAGGCGGTAGAACTCAAAGAAGAGCCGGCCAGTGCCCTCGTAGAGGCCCTTGCGAG
CAGGGTTGACGATGGAGAGGTCATTGCAGGGACTGCCCCCAATCACCAGATCGAATGGGCCCCACTCCTG
GATATGCTTCTGTGTGACGCTGCGGACGTCCCCGACGTACATGATCTTCCCCTGGTGCCGCACCATGCCC
ACCGTGATGGAGTCCTCACACACCTCCGAGGCAATGTAGCGGTCCACCTGAATGCCCAAGTCCTTCAGCA
CCAGGAGCCC
