>Addgene plasmid #71830 | pdCas9-DNMT3A-PuroR_hNT | addgene partial sequence | sequence record 135435 | hSpCas9-R1 5'-CGCTCGTGCTTCTTATCCTC-3'
CTGTCGTCCACCTTGGCCATCTCGTTGCTGAAGATCTCTTGCAGATAGCAGATCCGGTTCTTCCGTCTGG
TGTATCTTCTTCTGGCGGTTCTCTTCAGCCGGGTGGCCTCGGCTGTTTCGCCGCTGTCGAACAGCAGGGC
TCCGATCAGGTTCTTCTTGATGCTGTGCCGGTCGGTGTTGCCCAGCACCTTGAATTTCTTGCTGGGCACC
TTGTACTCGTCGGTGATCACGGCCCAGCCCACAGAGTTGGTGCCGATGGCCAGGCCGATGCTGTACTTCT
TGTCGGCTGCTGGGACTCCGTGGATACCGACCTTCCGCTTCTTCTTTGGGGCCATCTTATCGTCATCGTC
TTTGTAATCAATATCATGATCCTTGTAGTCTCCGTCGTGGTCCTTATAGTCCATGGTGGCACCGGTCCAA
CCTGAAAAAAAGTGATTTCAGGCAGGTGCTCCAGGTAATTAAACATTAATACCCCACCAACCAACCATCC
CTTAAACCCT
