>Addgene plasmid #71830 | pdCas9-DNMT3A-PuroR_hNT | addgene partial sequence | sequence record 135436 | dCas9-R2 5'-GGGTTTCCACCAGCTGTCTC-3'
GCCGCCTCTCTCGGCCTTGGTCAGATTGTCGAACTTTCTCTGGGTAATCAGCTTGGCGTTCAGCAGCTGC
CGCCAGTAGTTCTTCATCTTCTTCACGACCTCTTCGGAGGGCACGTTGTCGCTCTTGCCCCGGTTCTTGT
CGCTTCTGGTCAGCACCTTGTTGTCGATGGAGTCGTCCTTCAGAAAGCTCTGAGGCACGATAGCGTCCAC
ATCGTAGTCGGACAGCCGGTTGATGTCCAGTTCCTGGTCCACGTACATATCCCGCCCATTCTGCAGGTAG
TACAGGTACAGCTTCTCGTTCTGCAGCTGGGTGTTTTCCACGGGGTGTTCTTTCAGGATCTGGCTGCCCA
GCTCTTTGATGCCCTCTTCGATCCGCTTCATTCTCTCGCGGCTGTTCTTCTGTCCCTTCTGGGTGGTCTG
GTTCTCTCTGGCCATTTCGATCACGATGTTCTCGGGCTTGTGCCGGCCCATCACTTTCACGAGCTCGTCC
ACCACCTTCACTGTCTGCAGGATGCCCTTCTTAATGGCGGGGCTGCCGGCCAGATTGGCAATGTGCTCGT
GCAGGCTATCGCCCTGGCCGGACACCTGGGCTTTCTGGATGTCCTCTTTAAAGGTCAGGCTGTCGTCGTG
GATCAGCTGCATGAAGTTTCTGTTGGCGAAGCCGTCGGACTTCAGGAAATCCAGGATTGTCTTGCCGGAC
TGCTTGTCCCGGATGCCGTTGATCAGCTTCCGGCTCAGCCTGCCCCAGCCGGTGTATCTCCGCCGCTTCA
GCTGCTTCATCACTTTGTCGTCGAA
